Addgene plasmid #172517: pgRNA-backbone
Purpose: Yeast plasmid encoding a 2-kb gRNA-placeholder flanked by BsmBI/Esp3I restriction sites to facilitate gRNA insertion
Depositing lab: Leonid Kruglyak. Depositing organization: University of California, Los Angeles (UCLA). Publication: Genome-wide base editor screen identifies regulators of protein abundance in yeast. Schubert OT, Bloom JS, Sadhu MJ, Kruglyak L. Elife. 2022 Nov 3;11. pii: 79525. doi: 10.7554/eLife.79525. PubMed 36326816.
Backbone
  Vector backbone: p426
  Backbone manufacturer: Mumberg et al. (Nucleic Acids Research, 1994, Vol. 22, No. 25)
  Backbone size w/o insert (bp): 6145
  Total vector size (bp): 8104
  Modifications to backbone: Removed 3 BsmBI/Esp3I restrictions sites
  Vector type: Yeast Expression, CRISPR
  Selectable markers: URA3
Growth in bacteria
  Bacterial resistance: Ampicillin, 100 μg/mL
  Growth temperature: 37°C
  Growth strain: DH5alpha
  Copy number: High Copy
Gene/Insert
  Gene/Insert name: gRNA cassette
  Species: Synthetic
  Insert size (bp): 1959
  Promoter: SNR52
  Cloning method: Gibson Cloning
  Sequencing primers: 5′ ATTAACCCTCACTAAAG; 3′ TAATACGACTCACTATAGGG
Resource information
  A portion of this plasmid was derived from a plasmid made by: Insert (gRNA cassette) from lentiCRISPR v2 (Addgene #52961); backbone from p426-SNR52p-gRNA.CAN1.Y-SUP4t (Addgene #43803)
Terms and licenses: Academic/Nonprofit Terms; Industry Terms: Not Available to Industry
How to cite: pgRNA-backbone was a gift from Leonid Kruglyak (Addgene plasmid # 172517 ; http://n2t.net/addgene:172517 ; RRID:Addgene_172517)
