[The description below was written by a language model from this plasmid's Addgene catalogue record and pLannotate feature annotations shown in this document.]
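Description:
pgRNA-backbone is a yeast–E. coli shuttle plasmid built on the p426 backbone and intended as the entry vector for cloning guide RNAs for CRISPR work in Saccharomyces cerevisiae. In yeast it replicates episomally through the 2μ origin and is selected by the URA3 auxotrophic marker, which is driven by its own promoter and can be counterselected with 5-FOA. In bacteria it is maintained at high copy by a ColE1/pUC-type origin with ampicillin resistance (bla). An f1 origin, lac promoter/operator remnants, a lacZα fragment and flanking T3 and T7 promoters are carried over from the parental cloning vector. The catalogue gives a total size of about 8.1 kb, closely matching the sequenced record.

The payload is a guide RNA expression cassette. The RNA polymerase III SNR52 promoter sits upstream of a roughly 2 kb placeholder (stuffer), which is followed by the Streptococcus pyogenes Cas9 gRNA scaffold and the SUP4 terminator, with a CYC1 terminator further downstream. The placeholder is flanked by BsmBI/Esp3I sites, so digestion with this type IIS enzyme releases the stuffer and allows a spacer to be inserted directly between promoter and scaffold. Three BsmBI/Esp3I sites were removed from the backbone so that the digestion cuts only at the cassette. According to the record, the gRNA cassette derives from lentiCRISPR v2 and the backbone from a p426 SNR52p-gRNA-SUP4t plasmid. The annotated deoC1-like open reading frame lies within the stuffer and is most likely filler sequence with no intended function. No Cas9 or base editor is encoded, so the nuclease or editor must be supplied separately. The associated publication describes a genome-wide base editor screen for regulators of protein abundance in yeast.
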