Features (pLannotate 1.2.2; 22 found; start..end, strand, type, name):
    103..1445    +  rep_origin     2μ ori: yeast 2μ plasmid origin of replication
   1472..1576    +  promoter       AmpR promoter: bla
   1577..2437    +  CDS            AmpR: β-lactamase; bla; confers resistance to ampicillin, carbenicillin, and related antibiotics
   2608..3196    +  rep_origin     ori: high-copy-number ColE1/pMB1/pBR322/pUC origin of replication
   3379..3471    +  CDS            lacI (fragment): lac repressor; lacI; The lac repressor binds to the lac operator to inhibit transcription in E. coli. This inhibition can be relieved by adding lactose or isopropyl-β-D-thiogalactopyranoside (IPTG).
   3484..3505    +  protein_bind   CAP binding site: CAP binding activates transcription in the presence of cAMP. E. coli catabolite activator protein
   3520..3550    +  promoter       lac promoter: promoter for the E. coli lac operon
   3558..3574    +  protein_bind   lac operator: The lac repressor binds to the lac operator to inhibit transcription in E. coli. This inhibition can be relieved by adding lactose or isopropyl-β-D-thiogalactopyranoside (IPTG). lac repressor encoded by lacI
   3619..3637    +  promoter       T3 promoter: promoter for bacteriophage T3 RNA polymerase
   3655..3923    +  promoter       SNR52 promoter: promoter for the S. cerevisiae small nucleolar RNA gene SNR52
   4100..4759    -  CDS            deoC1: DEOC1_STAAN - Also known as dra. Experimental evidence at protein level: Swiss-Prot protein existence level 1. Catalyzes a reversible aldol reaction between acetaldehyde and D-glyceraldehyde 3-phosphate to generate 2-deoxy-D-ribose 5- phosphate. From Staphylococcus aureus (strain N315).
   5804..5878    +  misc_RNA       gRNA scaffold: guide RNA scaffold for the Streptococcus pyogenes CRISPR/Cas9 system
   5883..5902    +  terminator     SUP4 terminator: transcription terminator for the S. cerevisiae SUP4 tRNA gene
   5954..6143    +  terminator     CYC1 terminator: S. cerevisiae CYC1; transcription terminator for CYC1
   6174..6192    -  promoter       T7 promoter: promoter for bacteriophage T7 RNA polymerase
   6200..6355    +  CDS            lacZα (fragment): LacZα fragment of β-galactosidase; lacZ fragment
   6359..6787    +  rep_origin     f1 ori (sequence partly withheld): f1 bacteriophage origin of replication; arrow indicates direction of (+) strand synthesis
   6815..6866    -  misc_feature   bom (fragment): basis of mobility region from pBR322
   6945..7748    -  CDS            URA3: orotidine-5'-phosphate decarboxylase, required for uracil biosynthesis; S. cerevisiae URA3; yeast auxotrophic marker, counterselectable with 5-fluoroorotic acid (5-FOA)
   7749..7964    -  promoter       URA3 promoter: S. cerevisiae URA3
   7972..8021    -  misc_feature   bom (fragment): basis of mobility region from pBR322
   8123..32      -  CDS            rop (fragment) (across the origin): Rop protein, which maintains plasmids at low copy number; rop
>Addgene plasmid #172517 | pgRNA-backbone | addgene full sequence | sequence record 341519 | Addgene NGS Result
CAGAGGTTTTCACCGTCATCACCGAAACGCGCCAGACGAAAGGGCCTCGTGATACGCCTATTTTTATAGG
TTAATGTCATGATAATAATGGTTTCTTAGTATGATCCAATATCAAAGGAAATGATAGCATTGAAGGATGA
GACTAATCCAATTGAGGAGTGGCAGCATATAGAACAGCTAAAGGGTAGTGCTGAAGGAAGCATACGATAC
CCCGCATGGAATGGGATAATATCACAGGAGGTACTAGACTACCTTTCATCCTACATAAATAGACGCATAT
AAGTACGCATTTAAGCATAAACACGCACTATGCCGTTCTTCTCATGTATATATATATACAGGCAACACGC
AGATATAGGTGCGACGTGAACAGTGAGCTGTATGTGCGCAGCTCGCGTTGCATTTTCGGAAGCGCTCGTT
TTCGGAAACGCTTTGAAGTTCCTATTCCGAAGTTCCTATTCTCTAGAAAGTATAGGAACTTCAGAGCGCT
TTTGAAAACCAAAAGCGCTCTGAAGACGCACTTTCAAAAAACCAAAAACGCACCGGACTGTAACGAGCTA
CTAAAATATTGCGAATACCGCTTCCACAAACATTGCTCAAAAGTATCTCTTTGCTATATATCTCTGTGCT
ATATCCCTATATAACCTACCCATCCACCTTTCGCTCCTTGAACTTGCATCTAAACTCGACCTCTACATTT
TTTATGTTTATCTCTAGTATTACTCTTTAGACAAAAAAATTGTAGTAAGAACTATTCATAGAGTGAATCG
AAAACAATACGAAAATGTAAACATTTCCTATACGTAGTATATAGAGACAAAATAGAAGAAACCGTTCATA
ATTTTCTGACCAATGAAGAATCATCAACGCTATCACTTTCTGTTCACAAAGTATGCGCAATCCACATCGG
TATAGAATATAATCGGGGATGCCTTTATCTTGAAAAAATGCACCCGCAGCTTCGCTAGTAATCAGTAAAC
GCGGGAAGTGGAGTCAGGCTTTTTTTATGGAAGAGAAAATAGACACCAAAGTAGCCTTCTTCTAACCTTA
ACGGACCTACAGTGCAAAAAGTTATCAAGAGACTGCATTATAGAGCGCACAAAGGAGAAAAAAAGTAATC
TAAGATGCTTTGTTAGAAAAATAGCGCTCTCGGGATGCATTTTTGTAGAACAAAAAAGAAGTATAGATTC
TTTGTTGGTAAAATAGCGCTCTCGCGTTGCATTTCTGTTCTGTAAAAATGCAGCTCAGATTCTTTGTTTG
AAAAATTAGCGCTCTCGCGTTGCATTTTTGTTTTACAAAAATGAAGCACAGATTCTTCGTTGGTAAAATA
GCGCTTTCGCGTTGCATTTCTGTTCTGTAAAAATGCAGCTCAGATTCTTTGTTTGAAAAATTAGCGCTCT
CGCGTTGCATTTTTGTTCTACAAAATGAAGCACAGATGCTTCGTTCAGGTGGCACTTTTCGGGGAAATGT
GCGCGGAACCCCTATTTGTTTATTTTTCTAAATACATTCAAATATGTATCCGCTCATGAGACAATAACCC
TGATAAATGCTTCAATAATATTGAAAAAGGAAGAGTATGAGTATTCAACATTTCCGTGTCGCCCTTATTC
CCTTTTTTGCGGCATTTTGCCTTCCTGTTTTTGCTCACCCAGAAACGCTGGTGAAAGTAAAAGATGCTGA
AGATCAGTTGGGTGCACGAGTGGGTTACATCGAACTGGATCTCAACAGCGGTAAGATCCTTGAGAGTTTT
CGCCCCGAAGAACGTTTTCCAATGATGAGCACTTTTAAAGTTCTGCTATGTGGCGCGGTATTATCCCGTA
TTGACGCCGGGCAAGAGCAACTCGGTCGCCGCATACACTATTCTCAGAATGACTTGGTTGAGTACTCACC
AGTCACAGAAAAGCATCTTACGGATGGCATGACAGTAAGAGAATTATGCAGTGCTGCCATAACCATGAGT
GATAACACTGCGGCCAACTTACTTCTGACAACGATCGGAGGACCGAAGGAGCTAACCGCTTTTTTGCACA
ACATGGGGGATCATGTAACTCGCCTTGATCGTTGGGAACCGGAGCTGAATGAAGCCATACCAAACGACGA
GCGTGACACCACGATGCCTGTAGCAATGGCAACAACGTTGCGCAAACTATTAACTGGCGAACTACTTACT
CTAGCTTCCCGGCAACAATTAATAGACTGGATGGAGGCGGATAAAGTTGCAGGACCACTTCTGCGCTCGG
CCCTTCCGGCTGGCTGGTTTATTGCTGATAAATCTGGAGCCGGTGAGCGTGGGTCTCGCGGTATCATTGC
AGCACTGGGGCCAGATGGTAAGCCCTCCCGTATCGTAGTTATCTACACGACGGGGAGTCAGGCAACTATG
GATGAACGAAATAGACAGATCGCTGAGATAGGTGCCTCACTGATTAAGCATTGGTAACTGTCAGACCAAG
TTTACTCATATATACTTTAGATTGATTTAAAACTTCATTTTTAATTTAAAAGGATCTAGGTGAAGATCCT
TTTTGATAATCTCATGACCAAAATCCCTTAACGTGAGTTTTCGTTCCACTGAGCGTCAGACCCCGTAGAA
AAGATCAAAGGATCTTCTTGAGATCCTTTTTTTCTGCGCGTAATCTGCTGCTTGCAAACAAAAAAACCAC
CGCTACCAGCGGTGGTTTGTTTGCCGGATCAAGAGCTACCAACTCTTTTTCCGAAGGTAACTGGCTTCAG
CAGAGCGCAGATACCAAATACTGTTCTTCTAGTGTAGCCGTAGTTAGGCCACCACTTCAAGAACTCTGTA
GCACCGCCTACATACCTCGCTCTGCTAATCCTGTTACCAGTGGCTGCTGCCAGTGGCGATAAGTCGTGTC
TTACCGGGTTGGACTCAAGACGATAGTTACCGGATAAGGCGCAGCGGTCGGGCTGAACGGGGGGTTCGTG
CACACAGCCCAGCTTGGAGCGAACGACCTACACCGAACTGAGATACCTACAGCGTGAGCTATGAGAAAGC
GCCACGCTTCCCGAAGGGAGAAAGGCGGACAGGTATCCGGTAAGCGGCAGGGTCGGAACAGGAGAGCGCA
CGAGGGAGCTTCCAGGGGGAAACGCCTGGTATCTTTATAGTCCTGTCGGGTTTCGCCACCTCTGACTTGA
GCGTCGATTTTTGTGATGCTCGTCAGGGGGGCGGAGCCTATGGAAAAACGCCAGCAACGCGGCCTTTTTA
CGGTTCCTGGCCTTTTGCTGGCCTTTTGCTCACATGTTCTTTCCTGCGTTATCCCCTGATTCTGTGGATA
ACCGTATTACCGCCTTTGAGTGAGCTGATACCGCTCGCCGCAGCCGAACGACCGAGCGCAGCGAGTCAGT
GAGCGAGGAAGCGGAAGAGCGCCCAATACGCAAACCGCCTCTCCCCGCGCGTTGGCCGATTCATTAATGC
AGCTGGCACGACAGGTTTCCCGACTGGAAAGCGGGCAGTGAGCGCAACGCAATTAATGTGAGTTAGCTCA
CTCATTAGGCACCCCAGGCTTTACACTTTATGCTTCCGGCTCGTATGTTGTGTGGAATTGTGAGCGGATA
ACAATTTCACACAGGAAACAGCTATGACCATGATTACGCCAAGCGCGCAATTAACCCTCACTAAAGGGAA
CAAAAGCTGGAGCTTCTTTGAAAAGATAATGTATGATTATGCTTTCACTCATATTTATACAGAAACTTGA
TGTTTTCTTTCGAGTATATACAAGGTGATTACATGTACGTTTGAAGTACAACTCTAGATTTTGTAGTGCC
CTCTTGGGCTAGCGGTAAAGGTGCGCATTTTTTCACACCCTACAATGTTCTGTTCAAAAGATTTTGGTCA
AACGCTGTAGAAGTGAAAGTTGGTGCGCATGTTTCGGCGTTCGAAACTTCTCCGCAGTGAAAGATAAATG
ATCGAGACGGTTGTAAATGAGCACACAAAATACACATGCTAAAATATTATATTCTATGACCTTTATAAAA
TCAACCAAAATCTTCTTTTTAATAACTTTAGTATCAATAATTAGAATTTTTATGTTCCTTTTTGCAAACT
TTTAATAAAAATGAGCAAAATAAAAAAACGCTAGTTTTAGTAACTCGCGTTGTTTTCTTCACCTTTAATA
ATAGCTACTCCACCACTTGTTCCTAAGCGGTCAGCTCCTGCTTCAATCATTTTTTGAGCATCTTCAAATG
TTCTAACTCCACCAGCTGCTTTAACTAAAGCATTGTCTTTAACAACTGACTTCATTAGTTTAACATCTTC
AAATGTTGCACCTGATTTTGAAAATCCTGTTGATGTTTTAACAAATTCTAATCCAGCTTCAACAGCTATT
TCACAAGCTTTCATGATTTCTTCTTTTGTTAATAAACAATTTTCCATAATACATTTAACAACATGTGATC
CAGCTGCTTTTTTTACAGCTTTCATGTCTTCTAAAACTAATTCATAATTTTTGTCTTTTAATGCACCAAT
ATTTAATACCATATCAATTTCTGTTGCACCATCTTTAATTGCTTCAGAAACTTCGAATGCTTTTGTAGCT
GTTGTGCATGCACCTAGAGGAAAACCTACAACATTTGTTATTCCTACATTTGTGCCTTTTAATAATTCTT
TACAATAGCTTGTTCAATATGAATTAACACAAACTGTTGCAAAATCAAATTCAATTGCTTCATCACATAA
TTGTTTAATTTCAGCTTTCGTAGCATCTTGTTTTAATAATGTGTGATCTATATATTTGTTTAGTTTCATT
TTTTCTCCTATATATTCATTTTTAATTTTAATTCTTTAATAATTTCGTCTACTTTAACTTTAGCGTTTTG
AACAGATTCACCAACACCTATAAAATAAATTTTTAGTTTAGGTTCAGTTCCACTTGGGCGAACAGCAAAT
CATGACTTATCTTCTAAATAAAATTTTAGTAAGTCTTGTCCTGGCATATTATACATTCCATCGATGTAGT
CTTCAACATTAACAACTTTAAGTCCAGCAATTTGAGTTAAGGGTGTTGCTCTCAATGATTTCATTAATGG
TTCAATTTTTAATTTCTTTTCTTCTGGTTTAAAATTCAAGTTTAAAGTGAAAGTGTAATATGCACCCATT
TCTTTAAATAAATCTTCTAAATAGTCTACTAATGTTTTATTTTGTTTTTTATAAAATCAAGCAGCCTCTG
CTATTAATATAGAAGCTTGTATTCCATCTTTATCTCTAGCTGAGTCATCAATTACATATCCATAACTTTC
TTCATAAGCAAAAACAAAATTTAATCCGTTATCTTCTTCTTTAGCAATTTCTCTACCCATTCATTTAAAT
CCAGTTAAAGTTTTTACAATATTAACTCCATATTTTTCATGAGCGATTCTATCACCCAAATCACTTGTTA
CAAAACTTGAATATAGAGCCGGATTTTTTGGAATGCTATTTAAGCGTTTTAGATTTGATAATTTTCAATC
AATTAAAATTGGTCCTGTTTGATTTCCATCTAATCTTACAAAATGACCATCATGTTTTATTGCCATTCCA
AATCTGTCAGCATCTGGGTCATTCATAATAATAATATCTGCATCATGTTTAATACCATATTCAAGCGGTA
TTTTTCATGCAGGATCAAATTCTGGATTTGGATTTACAACATTTTTAAATGTTTCATCTTCAAATGCATG
CTCTTCAACCTCAATAACGTTATATCCTGATTCACGTAATATTTTTGGGGTAAATTTAGTTCCTGTTCCA
TTAACTGCGCTAAAAATAATTTTTAAATCTTTTTTAGCTTCTTGCTCTTTTTTGTACGTCTCTGTTTTAG
AGCTAGAAATAGCAAGTTAAAATAAGGCTAGTCCGTTATCAACTTGAAAAAGTGGCACCGAGTCGGTGGT
GCTTTTTTTGTTTTTTATGTCTTCGAGTCATGTAATTAGTTATGTCACGCTTACGTTCACGCCCTCCCCC
CACATCCGCTCTAACCGAAAAGGAAGGAGTTAGACAACCTGAAGTCTAGGTCCCTATTTATTTTTTTATA
GTTATGTTAGTATTAAGAACGTTATTTATATTTCAAATTTTTCTTTTTTTTCTGTACAGACGCGTGTACG
CATGTAACATTATACTGAAAACCTTGCTTGAGAAGGTTTTGGGACGCTCGAAGGCTTTAATTTGCGGCCG
GTACCCAATTCGCCCTATAGTGAGTCGTATTACGCGCGCTCACTGGCCGTCGTTTTACAACGTCGTGACT
GGGAAAACCCTGGCGTTACCCAACTTAATCGCCTTGCAGCACATCCCCCTTTCGCCAGCTGGCGTAATAG
CGAAGAGGCCCGCACCGATCGCCCTTCCCAACAGTTGCGCAGCCTGAATGGCGAATGG
[124 nt withheld, positions 6359-6482]
C
[91 nt withheld, positions 6484-6574]
A
[49 nt withheld, positions 6576-6624]
CCTTTGACGTTGGAGTCCACGTTCTTT
[37 nt withheld, positions 6652-6688]
ACCCTATCTCGGTCTATTCTTTTGATTTATAAGGGATTTTGCCGATTTCGGCCTATTGGTTAAAAAATGA
GCTGATTTAACAAAAATTTAACGCGAATTTTAACAAAATATTAACGCTTACAATTTCCTGATGCGGTATT
TTCTCCTTACGCATCTGTGCGGTATTTCACACCGCATAGGGTAATAACTGATATAATTAAATTGAAGCTC
TAATTTGTGAGTTTAGTATACATGCATTTACTTATAATACAGTTTTTTAGTTTTGCTGGCCGCATCTTCT
CAAATATGCTTCCCAGCCTGCTTTTCTGTAACGTTCACCCTCTACCTTAGCATCCCTTCCCTTTGCAAAT
AGTCCTCTTCCAACAATAATAATGTCAGATCCTGTAGAGACCACATCATCCACGGTTCTATACTGTTGAC
CCAATGCATCTCCCTTGTCATCTAAACCCACACCGGGTGTCATAATCAACCAATCGTAACCTTCATCTCT
TCCACCCATGTCTCTTTGAGCAATAAAGCCGATAACAAAATCTTTGTCGCTCTTCGCAATGTCAACAGTA
CCCTTAGTATATTCTCCAGTAGATAGGGAGCCCTTGCATGACAATTCTGCTAACATCAAAAGGCCTCTAG
GTTCCTTTGTTACTTCTTCTGCCGCCTGCTTCAAACCGCTAACAATACCTGGGCCCACCACACCGTGTGC
ATTCGTAATGTCTGCCCATTCTGCTATTCTGTATACACCCGCAGAGTACTGCAATTTGACTGTATTACCA
ATGTCAGCAAATTTTCTGTCTTCGAAGAGTAAAAAATTGTACTTGGCGGATAATGCCTTTAGCGGCTTAA
CTGTGCCCTCCATGGAAAAATCAGTCAAGATATCCACATGTGTTTTTAGTAAACAAATTTTGGGACCTAA
TGCTTCAACTAACTCCAGTAATTCCTTGGTGGTACGAACATCCAATGAAGCACACAAGTTTGTTTGCTTT
TCGTGCATGATATTAAATAGCTTGGCAGCAACAGGACTAGGATGAGTAGCAGCACGTTCCTTATATGTAG
CTTTCGACATGATTTATCTTCGTTTCCTGCAGGTTTTTGTTCTGTGCAGTTGGGTTAAGAATACTGGGCA
ATTTCATGTTTCTTCAACACTACATATGCGTATATATACCAATCTAAGTCTGTGCTCCTTCCTTCGTTCT
TCCTTCTGTTCGGAGATTACCGAATCAAAAAAATTTCAAGGAAACCGAAATCAAAAAAAAGAATAAAAAA
AAAATGATGAATTGAAAAGGTGGTATGGTGCACTCTCAGTACAATCTGCTCTGATGCCGCATAGTTAAGC
CAGCCCCGACACCCGCCAACACCCGCTGACGCGCCCTGACGGGCTTGTCTGCTCCCGGCATCCGCTTACA
GACAAGCTGTGACCGTCGCCGGGAGCTGCATGTGT
